Addgene plasmid #164920: MSCVpic2neo-hTERT-p16 shRNA
Purpose: Expresses hTERT cDNA and p16 shRNA in mammalian cells
Depositing lab: Ji Luo. Depositing organization: National Cancer Institute (NCI). Publication: One-step immortalization of primary human airway epithelial cells capable of oncogenic transformation. Smith JL, Lee LC, Read A, Li Q, Yu B, Lee CS, Luo J. Cell Biosci. 2016 Nov 11;6:57. doi: 10.1186/s13578-016-0122-6. eCollection 2016. PubMed 27891214.
Backbone
  Vector backbone: MSCVpic2
  Backbone size w/o insert (bp): 7166
  Total vector size (bp): 10398
  Vector type: Retroviral
  Selectable markers: Neomycin (select with G418)
Growth in bacteria
  Bacterial resistance: Ampicillin, 100 μg/mL
  Growth temperature: 37°C
  Growth strain: NEB Stable
  Copy number: High Copy
Gene/Insert 1
  Gene/Insert name: human telomerase reverse transcriptase (alt name: hTERT)
  Species: H. sapiens (human)
  Insert size (bp): 3210
  GenBank ID: NM_001193376.3
  Entrez Gene: TERT (a.k.a. CMM9, DKCA2, DKCB4, EST2, PFBMFT1, TCS1, TP2, TRT, hEST2, hTRT)
  Tag / fusion protein: HA tag (N terminal on backbone)
  Cloning method: Restriction Enzyme; 5′ cloning site FseI (unknown if destroyed); 3′ cloning site NotI (unknown if destroyed)
  Sequencing primers: 5′ tcctgcctgaaggagctggtg
Gene/Insert 2
  Gene/Insert name: CDKN2A (alt name: p16)
  Species: H. sapiens (human)
  Insert size (bp): 22
  GenBank ID: NM_000077.5
  Entrez Gene: CDKN2A (a.k.a. ARF, CAI2, CDK4I, CDKN2, CMM2, INK4, INK4A, MLM, MTS-1, MTS1, P14, P14ARF, P16, P16-INK4A, P16INK4, P16INK4A, P19, P19ARF, TP16)
  Cloning method: Restriction Enzyme; 5′ cloning site Xho 1 (unknown if destroyed); 3′ cloning site Eco R1 (unknown if destroyed)
  Sequencing primers: 5′ CGACTAGGGATAACAGGGTAATTG
Terms and licenses: Academic/Nonprofit Terms; Industry Terms: Not Available to Industry
How to cite: MSCVpic2neo-hTERT-p16 shRNA was a gift from Ji Luo (Addgene plasmid # 164920 ; http://n2t.net/addgene:164920 ; RRID:Addgene_164920)
