[The description below was written by a language model from this plasmid's Addgene catalogue record, the feature table of its GenBank file and pLannotate feature annotations shown in this document.]
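Description:
MSCVpic2neo-hTERT-p16 shRNA is a gammaretroviral transfer vector built on the MSCVpic2 backbone and designed to deliver two immortalizing activities to mammalian cells in a single provirus. The viral portion is framed by murine embryonic stem cell virus 5′ and 3′ LTRs and carries the MESV Ψ packaging signal with a truncated gag segment, which together allow the genomic RNA to be packaged when viral proteins are supplied in trans. In bacteria the plasmid replicates from a high-copy ColE1/pUC-type origin and is selected with ampicillin through AmpR. The remaining bacterial features (lac, rop, bom, TcR and lacZα fragments) are backbone remnants.

Downstream of Ψ, a 22-nt shRNA targeting human CDKN2A (p16) sits between 5′ and 3′ miR-30a flanking sequences, so the hairpin is processed like a microRNA. No separate promoter is annotated upstream of it, which suggests it is expressed from the LTR-driven transcript, although the record does not state this. An EF-1α core promoter then drives N-terminally HA-tagged human telomerase reverse transcriptase (hTERT), followed by an EMCV IRES and NeoR, so that TERT and G418 resistance are translated from one bicistronic message and selected cells should express the transgene. The associated publication title indicates use for one-step immortalization of primary human airway epithelial cells, combining telomerase activity with knockdown of p16.

The sequenced record is 10,556 nt, slightly longer than the catalogued 10,398 bp, and the annotated hTERT feature is also somewhat longer than the listed insert size. The accompanying GenBank file covers only the 22-bp shRNA target sequence and carries no annotations.
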