Features (pLannotate 1.2.2; 23 found; start..end, strand, type, name):
    579..920     +  misc_feature   MESV Ψ: packaging signal of murine embryonic stem cell virus
    987..1403    +  CDS            gag (truncated): truncated Moloney murine leukemia virus (MMLV) gag gene lacking the start codon
   1443..1536    +  ncRNA          5' miR-30a: sequence upstream of the 71-nt precursor of the human miR-30a microRNA (Zeng et al., 2002) miRNA
   1648..1760    +  ncRNA          3' miR-30a: sequence downstream of the 71-nt precursor of the human miR-30a microRNA (Zeng et al., 2002) miRNA
   1827..2038    +  promoter       EF-1α core promoter: core promoter for human elongation factor EF-1α
   2063..2089    +  CDS            3xHA (fragment): three tandem HA epitope tags
   2093..5491    +  CDS            hTERT (sequence partly withheld): human telomerase reverse transcriptase, the catalytic subunit of telomerase; TERT; prevents telomere shortening and allows postsenescent cells to proliferate beyond crisis (Counter et al., 1998); also known as EST2
   5508..6091    +  misc_feature   IRES2: internal ribosome entry site (IRES) of the encephalomyocarditis virus (EMCV)
   6099..6902    +  CDS            NeoR/KanR: aminoglycoside phosphotransferase from Tn5; aph(3')-II (or nptII); confers resistance to neomycin, kanamycin, and G418 (Geneticin®)
   6949..7463    +  LTR            3' LTR: 3' long terminal repeat from murine embryonic stem cell virus
   7625..7641    -  protein_bind   lac operator: The lac repressor binds to the lac operator to inhibit transcription in E. coli. This inhibition can be relieved by adding lactose or isopropyl-β-D-thiogalactopyranoside (IPTG). lac repressor encoded by lacI
   7649..7679    -  promoter       lac promoter: promoter for the E. coli lac operon
   7694..7715    -  protein_bind   CAP binding site: CAP binding activates transcription in the presence of cAMP. E. coli catabolite activator protein
   7728..7820    -  CDS            lacI (fragment): lac repressor; lacI; The lac repressor binds to the lac operator to inhibit transcription in E. coli. This inhibition can be relieved by adding lactose or isopropyl-β-D-thiogalactopyranoside (IPTG).
   8003..8591    -  rep_origin     ori: high-copy-number ColE1/pMB1/pBR322/pUC origin of replication
   8762..9622    -  CDS            AmpR: β-lactamase; bla; confers resistance to ampicillin, carbenicillin, and related antibiotics
   9623..9727    -  promoter       AmpR promoter: bla
   9822..9857    +  CDS            rop (fragment): Rop protein, which maintains plasmids at low copy number; rop
   9959..10058   +  misc_feature   bom (fragment): basis of mobility region from pBR322
  10064..10213   -  CDS            lacZα (fragment): LacZα fragment of β-galactosidase; lacZ fragment
  10213..10414   -  CDS            TcR (fragment): tetracycline efflux protein; tet; confers resistance to tetracycline
  10415..10513   +  CDS            env (fragment): murine leukemia virus gPr80 envelope polyprotein precursor; env; proteolytically cleaved into gp70SU and p15TM subunits
  10555..515     +  LTR            5' LTR (across the origin): 5' long terminal repeat from murine embryonic stem cell virus
>Addgene plasmid #164920 | MSCVpic2neo-hTERT-p16 shRNA | addgene full sequence | sequence record 333637 | Addgene NGS Result
TGAAAGACCCCACCTGTAGGTTTGGCAAGCTAGCTTAAGTAACGCCATTTTGCAAGGCATGGAAAATACA
TAACTGAGAATAGAGAAGTTCAGATCAAGGTTAGGAACAGAGAGACAGCAGAATATGGGCCAAACAGGAT
ATCTGTGGTAAGCAGTTCCTGCCCCGGCTCAGGGCCAAGAACAGATGGTCCCCAGATGCGGTCCCGCCCT
CAGCAGTTTCTAGAGAACCATCAGATGTTTCCAGGGTGCCCCAAGGACCTGAAATGACCCTGTGCCTTAT
TTGAACTAACCAATCAGTTCGCTTCTCGCTTCTGTTCGCGCGCTTCTGCTCCCCGAGCTCAATAAAAGAG
CCCACAACCCCTCACTCGGCGCGCCAGTCCTCCGATAGACTGCGTCGCCCGGGTACCCGTATTCCCAATA
AAGCCTCTTGCTGTTTGCATCCGAATCGTGGACTCGCTGATCCTTGGGAGGGTCTCCTCAGATTGATTGA
CTGCCCACCTCGGGGGTCTTTCATTTGGAGGTTCCACCGAGATTTGGAGACCCCTGCCCAGGGACCACCG
ACCCCCCCGCCGGGAGGTAAGCTGGCCAGCGGTCGTTTCGTGTCTGTCTCTGTCTTTGTGCGTGTTTGTG
CCGGCATCTAATGTTTGCGCCTGCGTCTGTACTAGTTAGCTAACTAGCTCTGTATCTGGCGGACCCGTGG
TGGAACTGACGAGTTCTGAACACCCGGCCGCAACCCTGGGAGACGTCCCAGGGACTTTGGGGGCCGTTTT
TGTGGCCCGACCTGAGGAAGGGAGTCGATGTGGAATCCGACCCCGTCAGGATATGTGGTTCTGGTAGGAG
ACGAGAACCTAAAACAGTTCCCGCCTCCGTCTGAATTTTTGCTTTCGGTTTGGAACCGAAGCCGCGCGTC
TTGTCTGCTGCAGCGCTGCAGCATCGTTCTGTGTTGTCTCTGTCTGACTGTGTTTCTGTATTTGTCTGAA
AATTAGGGCCAGACTGTTACCACTCCCTTAAGTTTGACCTTAGGTCACTGGAAAGATGTCGAGCGGATCG
CTCACAACCAGTCGGTAGATGTCAAGAAGAGACGTTGGGTTACCTTCTGCTCTGCAGAATGGCCAACCTT
TAACGTCGGATGGCCGCGAGACGGCACCTTTAACCGAGACCTCATCACCCAGGTTAAGATCAAGGTCTTT
TCACCTGGCCCGCATGGACACCCAGACCAGGTCCCCTACATCGTGACCTGGGAAGCCTTGGCTTTTGACC
CCCCTCCCTGGGTCAAGCCCTTTGTACACCCTAAGCCTCCGCCTCCTCTTCCTCCATCCGCCCCGTCTCT
CCCCCTTGAACCTCCTCGTTCGACCCCGCCTCGATCCTCCCTTTATCCAGCCCTCACTCCTTCTCTAGGC
GCCGGAATTAGATCTCTCGACTAGGGATAACAGGGTAATTGTTTGAATGAGGCTTCAGTACTTTACAGAA
TCGTTGCCTGCACATCTTGGAAACACTTGCTGGGATTACTTCTTCAGGTTAACCCAACAGAAGGCTCGAG
AAGGTATATTGCTGTTGACAGTGAGCGACTCGGGAAACTTAGATCATCATAGTGAAGCCACAGATGTATG
ATGATCTAAGTTTCCCGAGGTGCCTACTGCCTCGGAATTCAAGGGGCTACTTTAGGAGCAATTATCTTGT
TTACTAAAACTGAATACCTTGCTATCTCTTTGATACATTTTTACAAAGCTGAATTAAAATGGTATAAATT
AAATCACTTTTTTCAATTGGAAGACTAATGCGTTTAAACACGCGGCGACGCGTCGATGGCTCCGGTGCCC
GTCAGTGGGCAGAGCGCACATCGCCCACAGTCCCCGAGAAGTTGGGGGGAGGGGTCGGCAATTGAACCGG
TGCCTAGAGAAGGTGGCGCGGGGTAAACTGGGAAAGTGATGTCGTGTACTGGCTCCGCCTTTTTCCCGAG
GGTGGGGGAGAACCGTATATAAGTGCAGTAGTCGCCGTGAACGTTCTTTTTCGCAACGGGTTTGCCGCCA
GAACACAGGTGTCGTGACGCGGGCCGGCCATGTACCCATACGATGTTCCAGATTACGCTGGT
[3396 nt withheld, positions 2093-5488]
TGAGCGGCCGCCCTGCAGGCCCCTCTCCCTCCCCCCCCCCTAACGTTACTGGCCGAAGCCGCTTGGAATA
AGGCCGGTGTGCGTTTGTCTATATGTTATTTTCCACCATATTGCCGTCTTTTGGCAATGTGAGGGCCCGG
AAACCTGGCCCTGTCTTCTTGACGAGCATTCCTAGGGGTCTTTCCCCTCTCGCCAAAGGAATGCAAGGTC
TGTTGAATGTCGTGAAGGAAGCAGTTCCTCTGGAAGCTTCTTGAAGACAAACAACGTCTGTAGCGACCCT
TTGCAGGCAGCGGAACCCCCCACCTGGCGACAGGTGCCTCTGCGGCCAAAAGCCACGTGTATAAGATACA
CCTGCAAAGGCGGCACAACCCCAGTGCCACGTTGTGAGTTGGATAGTTGTGGAAAGAGTCAAATGGCTCT
CCTCAAGCGTATTCAACAAGGGGCTGAAGGATGCCCAGAAGGTACCCCATTGTATGGGATCTGATCTGGG
GCCTCGGTACACATGCTTTACATGTGTTTAGTCGAGGTTAAAAAAACGTCTAGGCCCCCCGAACCACGGG
GACGTGGTTTTCCTTTGAAAAACACGATGATAATATGGCCACATTAATTAATGGGATCGGCCATTGAACA
AGATGGATTGCACGCAGGTTCTCCGGCCGCTTGGGTGGAGAGGCTATTCGGCTATGACTGGGCACAACAG
ACAATCGGCTGCTCTGATGCCGCCGTGTTCCGGCTGTCAGCGCAGGGGCGCCCGGTTCTTTTTGTCAAGA
CCGACCTGTCCGGTGCCCTGAATGAACTGCAAGACGAGGCAGCGCGGCTATCGTGGCTGGCCACGACGGG
CGTTCCTTGCGCAGCTGTGCTCGACGTTGTCACTGAAGCGGGAAGGGACTGGCTGCTATTGGGCGAAGTG
CCGGGGCAGGATCTCCTGTCATCTCACCTTGCTCCTGCCGAGAAAGTATCCATCATGGCTGATGCAATGC
GGCGGCTGCATACGCTTGATCCGGCTACCTGCCCATTCGACCACCAAGCGAAACATCGCATCGAGCGAGC
ACGTACTCGGATGGAAGCCGGTCTTGTCGATCAGGATGATCTGGACGAAGAGCATCAGGGGCTCGCGCCA
GCCGAACTGTTCGCCAGGCTCAAGGCGAGCATGCCCGACGGCGAGGATCTCGTCGTGACCCATGGCGATG
CCTGCTTGCCGAATATCATGGTGGAAAATGGCCGCTTTTCTGGATTCATCGACTGTGGCCGGCTGGGTGT
GGCGGACCGCTATCAGGACATAGCGTTGGCTACCCGTGATATTGCTGAAGAGCTTGGCGGCGAATGGGCT
GACCGCTTCCTCGTGCTTTACGGTATCGCCGCTCCCGATTCGCAGCGCATCGCCTTCTATCGCCTTCTTG
ACGAGTTCTTCTGAATCGATAAAATAAAAGATTTTATTTAGTCTCCAGAAAAAGGGGGGAATGAAAGACC
CCACCTGTAGGTTTGGCAAGCTAGCTTAAGTAACGCCATTTTGCAAGGCATGGAAAATACATAACTGAGA
ATAGAGAAGTTCAGATCAAGGTTAGGAACAGAGAGACAGCAGAATATGGGCCAAACAGGATATCTGTGGT
AAGCAGTTCCTGCCCCGGCTCAGGGCCAAGAACAGATGGTCCCCAGATGCGGTCCCGCCCTCAGCAGTTT
CTAGAGAACCATCAGATGTTTCCAGGGTGCCCCAAGGACCTGAAATGACCCTGTGCCTTATTTGAACTAA
CCAATCAGTTCGCTTCTCGCTTCTGTTCGCGCGCTTCTGCTCCCCGAGCTCAATAAAAGAGCCCACAACC
CCTCACTCGGCGCGCCAGTCCTCCGATAGACTGCGTCGCCCGGGTACCCGTGTATCCAATAAACCCTCTT
GCAGTTGCATCCGACTTGTGGTCTCGCTGTTCCTTGGGAGGGTCTCCTCTGAGTGATTGACTACCCGTCA
GCGGGGGTCTTTCATGGGTAACAGTTTCTTGAAGTTGGAGAACAACATTCTGAGGGTAGGAGTCGAATAT
TAAGTAATCCTGACTCAATTAGCCACTGTTTTGAATCCACATACTCCAATACTCCTGAAATAGTTCATTA
TGGACAGCGCAGAAAGAGCTGGGGAGAATTGTGAAATTGTTATCCGCTCACAATTCCACACAACATACGA
GCCGGAAGCATAAAGTGTAAAGCCTGGGGTGCCTAATGAGTGAGCTAACTCACATTAATTGCGTTGCGCT
CACTGCCCGCTTTCCAGTCGGGAAACCTGTCGTGCCAGCTGCATTAATGAATCGGCCAACGCGCGGGGAG
AGGCGGTTTGCGTATTGGGCGCTCTTCCGCTTCCTCGCTCACTGACTCGCTGCGCTCGGTCGTTCGGCTG
CGGCGAGCGGTATCAGCTCACTCAAAGGCGGTAATACGGTTATCCACAGAATCAGGGGATAACGCAGGAA
AGAACATGTGAGCAAAAGGCCAGCAAAAGGCCAGGAACCGTAAAAAGGCCGCGTTGCTGGCGTTTTTCCA
TAGGCTCCGCCCCCCTGACGAGCATCACAAAAATCGACGCTCAAGTCAGAGGTGGCGAAACCCGACAGGA
CTATAAAGATACCAGGCGTTTCCCCCTGGAAGCTCCCTCGTGCGCTCTCCTGTTCCGACCCTGCCGCTTA
CCGGATACCTGTCCGCCTTTCTCCCTTCGGGAAGCGTGGCGCTTTCTCATAGCTCACGCTGTAGGTATCT
CAGTTCGGTGTAGGTCGTTCGCTCCAAGCTGGGCTGTGTGCACGAACCCCCCGTTCAGCCCGACCGCTGC
GCCTTATCCGGTAACTATCGTCTTGAGTCCAACCCGGTAAGACACGACTTATCGCCACTGGCAGCAGCCA
CTGGTAACAGGATTAGCAGAGCGAGGTATGTAGGCGGTGCTACAGAGTTCTTGAAGTGGTGGCCTAACTA
CGGCTACACTAGAAGAACAGTATTTGGTATCTGCGCTCTGCTGAAGCCAGTTACCTTCGGAAAAAGAGTT
GGTAGCTCTTGATCCGGCAAACAAACCACCGCTGGTAGCGGTGGTTTTTTTGTTTGCAAGCAGCAGATTA
CGCGCAGAAAAAAAGGATCTCAAGAAGATCCTTTGATCTTTTCTACGGGGTCTGACGCTCAGTGGAACGA
AAACTCACGTTAAGGGATTTTGGTCATGAGATTATCAAAAAGGATCTTCACCTAGATCCTTTTAAATTAA
AAATGAAGTTTTAAATCAATCTAAAGTATATATGAGTAAACTTGGTCTGACAGTTACCAATGCTTAATCA
GTGAGGCACCTATCTCAGCGATCTGTCTATTTCGTTCATCCATAGTTGCCTGACTCCCCGTCGTGTAGAT
AACTACGATACGGGAGGGCTTACCATCTGGCCCCAGTGCTGCAATGATACCGCGAGACCCACGCTCACCG
GCTCCAGATTTATCAGCAATAAACCAGCCAGCCGGAAGGGCCGAGCGCAGAAGTGGTCCTGCAACTTTAT
CCGCCTCCATCCAGTCTATTAATTGTTGCCGGGAAGCTAGAGTAAGTAGTTCGCCAGTTAATAGTTTGCG
CAACGTTGTTGCCATTGCTACAGGCATCGTGGTGTCACGCTCGTCGTTTGGTATGGCTTCATTCAGCTCC
GGTTCCCAACGATCAAGGCGAGTTACATGATCCCCCATGTTGTGCAAAAAAGCGGTTAGCTCCTTCGGTC
CTCCGATCGTTGTCAGAAGTAAGTTGGCCGCAGTGTTATCACTCATGGTTATGGCAGCACTGCATAATTC
TCTTACTGTCATGCCATCCGTAAGATGCTTTTCTGTGACTGGTGAGTACTCAACCAAGTCATTCTGAGAA
TAGTGTATGCGGCGACCGAGTTGCTCTTGCCCGGCGTCAATACGGGATAATACCGCGCCACATAGCAGAA
CTTTAAAAGTGCTCATCATTGGAAAACGTTCTTCGGGGCGAAAACTCTCAAGGATCTTACCGCTGTTGAG
ATCCAGTTCGATGTAACCCACTCGTGCACCCAACTGATCTTCAGCATCTTTTACTTTCACCAGCGTTTCT
GGGTGAGCAAAAACAGGAAGGCAAAATGCCGCAAAAAAGGGAATAAGGGCGACACGGAAATGTTGAATAC
TCATACTCTTCCTTTTTCAATATTATTGAAGCATTTATCAGGGTTATTGTCTCATGAGCGGATACATATT
TGAATGTATTTAGAAAAATAAACAAATAGGGGTTCCGCGCACATTTCCCCGAAAAGTGCCACCTGACGTC
TAAGAAACCATTATTATCATGACATTAACCTATAAAAATAGGCGTATCACGAGGCCCTTTCGTCTCGCGC
GTTTCGGTGATGACGGTGAAAACCTCTGACACATGCAGCTCCCGGAGACGGTCACAGCTTGTCTGTAAGC
GGATGCCGGGAGCAGACAAGCCCGTCAGGGCGCGTCAGCGGGTGTTGGCGGGTGTCGGGGCTGGCTTAAC
TATGCGGCATCAGAGCAGATTGTACTGAGAGTGCACCATATGCGGTGTGAAATACCGCACAGATGCGTAA
GGAGAAAATACCGCATCAGGCGCCATTCGCCATTCAGGCTGCGCAACTGTTGGGAAGGGCGATCGGTGCG
GGCCTCTTCGCTATTACGCCAGCTGGCGAAAGGGGGATGTGCTGCAAGGCGATTAAGTTGGGTAACGCCA
GGGTTTTCCCAGTCACGACGTTGTAAAACGACGGCGCAAGGAATGGTGCATGCAAGGAGATGGCGCCCAA
CAGTCCCCCGGCCACGGGGCCTGCCACCATACCCACGCCGAAACAAGCGCTCATGAGCCCGAAGTGGCGA
GCCCGATCTTCCCCATCGGTGATGTCGGCGATATAGGCGCCAGCAACCGCACCTGTGGCGCCGGTGATGC
CGGCCACGATGCGTCCGGCGTAGAGGCGATTAGTCCAATTTGTTAAAGACAGGATATCAGTGGTCCAGGC
TCTAGTTTTGACTCAACAATATCACCAGCTGAAGCCTATAGAGTACGAGCCATAGATAAAATAAAAGATT
TTATTTAGTCTCCAGAAAAAGGGGGGAA
