LOCUS       Exported 22 bp ds-DNA linear SYN 25-MAY-2021
DEFINITION  Expresses hTERT cDNA and p16 shRNA in mammalian cells.
ACCESSION   .
VERSION     .
KEYWORDS    MSCVpic2neo-hTERT-p16 shRNA
SOURCE      synthetic DNA construct
  ORGANISM  synthetic DNA construct
REFERENCE   1 (bases 1 to 22)
  AUTHORS   Smith JL, Lee LC, Read A, Li Q, Yu B, Lee CS, Luo J
  TITLE     One-step immortalization of primary human airway epithelial cells
            capable of oncogenic transformation.
  JOURNAL   Cell Biosci. 2016 Nov 11;6:57. doi: 10.1186/s13578-016-0122-6.
            eCollection 2016.
  PUBMED    27891214
REFERENCE   2 (bases 1 to 22)
  AUTHORS   .
  TITLE     Direct Submission
  JOURNAL   Exported May 25, 2021 from SnapGene Server 1.1.58
            http://www.snapgene.com
FEATURES             Location/Qualifiers
     source          1..22
                     /organism="synthetic DNA construct"
                     /mol_type="other DNA"
ORIGIN
        1 actcgggaaa cttagatcat ca
//
